Addgene plasmid #163043: pMOS009: QuasAr2-mOrange2 voltage sensor (plasma membrane)
Purpose: QuasAr2-mOrange2 voltage sensor (plasma membrane)
Depositing lab: Adam Cohen. Depositing organization: Harvard University. Publication: Multiplexed Optical Sensors in Arrayed Islands of Cells for multimodal recordings of cellular physiology. Werley CA, Boccardo S, Rigamonti A, Hansson EM, Cohen AE. Nat Commun. 2020 Aug 4;11(1):3881. doi: 10.1038/s41467-020-17607-5. PubMed 32753572.
Backbone
  Vector backbone: pLX304
  Backbone size w/o insert (bp): 9377
  Vector type: Mammalian Expression, Lentiviral
  Selectable markers: Blasticidin
Growth in bacteria
  Bacterial resistance: Ampicillin, 100 μg/mL
  Growth temperature: 30°C
  Growth strain: NEB Stable
  Copy number: High Copy
Gene/Insert
  Gene/Insert name: QuasAr2
  Species: Synthetic
  Insert size (bp): 1557
  Promoter: CMV
  Tag / fusion protein: mOrange2 (C terminal on insert)
  Cloning method: Gateway Cloning
  Sequencing primers: 5′ CMV-F; 3′ WPRE-R
Terms and licenses: Academic/Nonprofit Terms; Industry Terms: Not Available to Industry
Depositor comments: Please see PMID: 24952910 for original reporter gene characterization.
How to cite: pMOS009: QuasAr2-mOrange2 voltage sensor (plasma membrane) was a gift from Adam Cohen (Addgene plasmid # 163043 ; http://n2t.net/addgene:163043 ; RRID:Addgene_163043)
