[The description below was written by a language model from this plasmid's Addgene catalogue record and pLannotate feature annotations shown in this document.]
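Description:
pMOS009 is a third-generation-style, self-inactivating HIV-1 lentiviral expression plasmid built on the pLX304 Gateway destination backbone, carrying a genetically encoded fluorescent voltage indicator for mammalian cells. In bacteria it is maintained through a high-copy ColE1/pUC-type origin and selected with ampicillin (β-lactamase). An f1 origin and remnants of a lac/T3/T7 cloning region are also present. The viral genome is transcribed in packaging cells from an RSV promoter fused to a truncated 5' LTR, and it contains the Ψ packaging signal with a gag fragment, the Rev response element for Rev-dependent nuclear export, a cPPT/CTS element, WPRE to boost transcript expression, and a ΔU3 3' LTR that inactivates the LTR promoter after integration. An SV40 poly(A) signal and SV40 origin lie outside the LTRs.

Within the provirus there are two expression units. A human PGK promoter drives blasticidin S deaminase, allowing blasticidin selection of transduced cells. Downstream, the CMV enhancer/promoter drives the insert, which sits between attB1 and attB2 sites left by Gateway recombination. The insert encodes QuasAr2, an archaerhodopsin-3 derivative whose fluorescence reports membrane potential, fused at its C terminus to the orange fluorescent protein mOrange2. A V5 tag from the backbone lies after attB2, but the record does not indicate whether it is translated in frame with the fusion. The annotated sequence of 9,342 nt is shorter than the sum of the listed backbone and insert sizes, as expected when a Gateway cassette is replaced. The construct is intended for plasma-membrane voltage sensing and was deposited as part of a set of multiplexed optical sensors for recording cellular physiology.
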