Features (pLannotate 1.2.2; 32 found; start..end, strand, type, name):
      1..181     +  LTR            5' LTR (truncated): truncated 5' long terminal repeat (LTR) from HIV-1
    228..353     +  misc_feature   HIV-1 Ψ: packaging signal of human immunodeficiency virus type 1
    337..700     +  CDS            HIV-1 gag (fragment): gag protein from human immunodeficiency virus 1; gag
    846..1079    +  misc_feature   RRE: The Rev response element (RRE) of HIV-1 allows for Rev-dependent mRNA export from the nucleus to the cytoplasm.
   1456..1482    +  CDS            Rev (fragment): human immunodeficiency virus 1 (HIV-1) Rev protein; rev; enhances nuclear export of unspliced and incompletely spliced viral mRNAs
   1483..1983    +  promoter       hPGK promoter: human phosphoglycerate kinase 1 promoter
   1995..2390    +  CDS            BSD: blasticidin S deaminase; Aspergillus terreus BSD; confers resistance to blasticidin
   2450..2567    +  misc_feature   cPPT/CTS: central polypurine tract and central termination sequence of HIV-1
   2684..2987    +  enhancer       CMV enhancer: human cytomegalovirus immediate early enhancer
   2988..3191    +  promoter       CMV promoter: human cytomegalovirus (CMV) immediate early promoter
   3214..3238    +  protein_bind   attB1: mutant version of attB; recombination site for the Gateway® BP reaction BP Clonase™
   3273..4031    +  CDS            QuasAr2: achaerhodopsin-3 (Arch) derivative with improved voltage sensitivity (Hochbaum et al., 2014)
   4038..4745    +  CDS            mOrange2: mOrange2 is a basic (constitutively fluorescent) orange fluorescent protein published in 2008, derived from Discosoma sp.. It has high acid sensitivity.
   4859..4883    -  protein_bind   attB2: mutant version of attB; recombination site for the Gateway® BP reaction BP Clonase™
   4885..4926    +  CDS            V5 tag: epitope tag from simian virus 5
   4968..5556    +  misc_feature   WPRE: woodchuck hepatitis virus posttranscriptional regulatory element
   5607..5626    +  misc_feature   cPPT/CTS (fragment): central polypurine tract and central termination sequence of HIV-1
   5628..5861    +  LTR            3' LTR (ΔU3): self-inactivating 3' long terminal repeat (LTR) from HIV-1
   5939..6060    +  polyA_signal   SV40 poly(A) signal: SV40 polyadenylation signal
   6100..6235    +  rep_origin     SV40 ori: SV40 origin of replication
   6256..6274    -  promoter       T7 promoter: promoter for bacteriophage T7 RNA polymerase
   6282..6437    +  CDS            lacZα (fragment): LacZα fragment of β-galactosidase; lacZ fragment
   6442..6870    +  rep_origin     f1 ori (sequence partly withheld): f1 bacteriophage origin of replication; arrow indicates direction of (+) strand synthesis
   6923..7027    +  promoter       AmpR promoter: bla
   7028..7888    +  CDS            AmpR: β-lactamase; bla; confers resistance to ampicillin, carbenicillin, and related antibiotics
   8059..8647    +  rep_origin     ori: high-copy-number ColE1/pMB1/pBR322/pUC origin of replication
   8830..8922    +  CDS            lacI (fragment): lac repressor; lacI; The lac repressor binds to the lac operator to inhibit transcription in E. coli. This inhibition can be relieved by adding lactose or isopropyl-β-D-thiogalactopyranoside (IPTG).
   8935..8956    +  protein_bind   CAP binding site: CAP binding activates transcription in the presence of cAMP. E. coli catabolite activator protein
   8971..9001    +  promoter       lac promoter: promoter for the E. coli lac operon
   9009..9025    +  protein_bind   lac operator: The lac repressor binds to the lac operator to inhibit transcription in E. coli. This inhibition can be relieved by adding lactose or isopropyl-β-D-thiogalactopyranoside (IPTG). lac repressor encoded by lacI
   9070..9088    +  promoter       T3 promoter: promoter for bacteriophage T3 RNA polymerase
   9116..9342    +  promoter       RSV promoter: Rous sarcoma virus enhancer/promoter
>Addgene plasmid #163043 | pMOS009: QuasAr2-mOrange2 voltage sensor (plasma membrane) | addgene full sequence | sequence record 330969 | Addgene NGS Result
GGGTCTCTCTGGTTAGACCAGATCTGAGCCTGGGAGCTCTCTGGCTAACTAGGGAACCCACTGCTTAAGC
CTCAATAAAGCTTGCCTTGAGTGCTTCAAGTAGTGTGTGCCCGTCTGTTGTGTGACTCTGGTAACTAGAG
ATCCCTCAGACCCTTTTAGTCAGTGTGGAAAATCTCTAGCAGTGGCGCCCGAACAGGGACTTGAAAGCGA
AAGGGAAACCAGAGGAGCTCTCTCGACGCAGGACTCGGCTTGCTGAAGCGCGCACGGCAAGAGGCGAGGG
GCGGCGACTGGTGAGTACGCCAAAAATTTTGACTAGCGGAGGCTAGAAGGAGAGAGATGGGTGCGAGAGC
GTCAGTATTAAGCGGGGGAGAATTAGATCGCGATGGGAAAAAATTCGGTTAAGGCCAGGGGGAAAGAAAA
AATATAAATTAAAACATATAGTATGGGCAAGCAGGGAGCTAGAACGATTCGCAGTTAATCCTGGCCTGTT
AGAAACATCAGAAGGCTGTAGACAAATACTGGGACAGCTACAACCATCCCTTCAGACAGGATCAGAAGAA
CTTAGATCATTATATAATACAGTAGCAACCCTCTATTGTGTGCATCAAAGGATAGAGATAAAAGACACCA
AGGAAGCTTTAGACAAGATAGAGGAAGAGCAAAACAAAAGTAAGACCACCGCACAGCAAGCGGCCGCTGA
TCTTCAGACCTGGAGGAGGAGATATGAGGGACAATTGGAGAAGTGAATTATATAAATATAAAGTAGTAAA
AATTGAACCATTAGGAGTAGCACCCACCAAGGCAAAGAGAAGAGTGGTGCAGAGAGAAAAAAGAGCAGTG
GGAATAGGAGCTTTGTTCCTTGGGTTCTTGGGAGCAGCAGGAAGCACTATGGGCGCAGCGTCAATGACGC
TGACGGTACAGGCCAGACAATTATTGTCTGGTATAGTGCAGCAGCAGAACAATTTGCTGAGGGCTATTGA
GGCGCAACAGCATCTGTTGCAACTCACAGTCTGGGGCATCAAGCAGCTCCAGGCAAGAATCCTGGCTGTG
GAAAGATACCTAAAGGATCAACAGCTCCTGGGGATTTGGGGTTGCTCTGGAAAACTCATTTGCACCACTG
CTGTGCCTTGGAATGCTAGTTGGAGTAATAAATCTCTGGAACAGATTTGGAATCACACGACCTGGATGGA
GTGGGACAGAGAAATTAACAATTACACAAGCTTAATACACTCCTTAATTGAAGAATCGCAAAACCAGCAA
GAAAAGAATGAACAAGAATTATTGGAATTAGATAAATGGGCAAGTTTGTGGAATTGGTTTAACATAACAA
ATTGGCTGTGGTATATAAAATTATTCATAATGATAGTAGGAGGCTTGGTAGGTTTAAGAATAGTTTTTGC
TGTACTTTCTATAGTGAATAGAGTTAGGCAGGGATATTCACCATTATCGTTTCAGACCCACCTCCCAACC
CCGAGGGGACCCTTGCGCCTTTTCCAAGGCAGCCCTGGGTTTGCGCAGGGACGCGGCTGCTCTGGGCGTG
GTTCCGGGAAACGCAGCGGCGCCGACCCTGGGTCTCGCACATTCTTCACGTCCGTTCGCAGCGTCACCCG
GATCTTCGCCGCTACCCTTGTGGGCCCCCCGGCGACGCTTCCTGCTCCGCCCCTAAGTCGGGAAGGTTCC
TTGCGGTTCGCGGCGTGCCGGACGTGACAAACGGAAGCCGCACGTCTCACTAGTACCCTCGCAGACGGAC
AGCGCCAGGGAGCAATGGCAGCGCGCCGACCGCGATGGGCTGTGGCCAATAGCGGCTGCTCAGCAGGGCG
CGCCGAGAGCAGCGGCCGGGAAGGGGCGGTGCGGGAGGCGGGGTGTGGGGCGGTAGTGTGGGCCCTGTTC
CTGCCCGCGCGGTGTTCCGCATTCTGCAAGCCTCCGGAGCGCACGTCGGCAGTCGGCTCCCTCGTTGACC
GAATCACCGACCTCTCTCCCCAGGGGGTACCACCATGGCCAAGCCTTTGTCTCAAGAAGAATCCACCCTC
ATTGAAAGAGCAACGGCTACAATCAACAGCATCCCCATCTCTGAAGACTACAGCGTCGCCAGCGCAGCTC
TCTCTAGCGACGGCCGCATCTTCACTGGTGTCAATGTATATCATTTTACTGGGGGACCTTGTGCAGAACT
CGTGGTGCTGGGCACTGCTGCTGCTGCGGCAGCTGGCAACCTGACTTGTATCGTCGCGATCGGAAATGAG
AACAGGGGCATCTTGAGCCCCTGCGGACGGTGCCGACAGGTGCTTCTCGATCTGCATCCTGGGATCAAAG
CCATAGTGAAGGACAGTGATGGACAGCCGACGGCAGTTGGGATTCGTGAATTGCTGCCCTCTGGTTATGT
GTGGGAGGGCCTGCAGCTGCAGTAGTAAGAATTCTAGATCTTGAGACAAATGGCAGTATTCATCCACAAT
TTTAAAAGAAAAGGGGGGATTGGGGGGTACAGTGCAGGGGAAAGAATAGTAGACATAATAGCAACAGACA
TACAAACTAAAGAATTACAAAAACAAATTACAAAAATTCAAAATTTTCGGGTTTATTACAGGGACAGCAG
AGATCCACTTTGGCGCCGGCTCGAGGGGGCCCGGGGTTATTAATAGTAATCAATTACGGGGTCATTAGTT
CATAGCCCATATATGGAGTTCCGCGTTACATAACTTACGGTAAATGGCCCGCCTGGCTGACCGCCCAACG
ACCCCCGCCCATTGACGTCAATAATGACGTATGTTCCCATAGTAACGCCAATAGGGACTTTCCATTGACG
TCAATGGGTGGAGTATTTACGGTAAACTGCCCACTTGGCAGTACATCAAGTGTATCATATGCCAAGTACG
CCCCCTATTGACGTCAATGACGGTAAATGGCCCGCCTGGCATTATGCCCAGTACATGACCTTATGGGACT
TTCCTACTTGGCAGTACATCTACGTATTAGTCATCGCTATTACCATGGTGATGCGGTTTTGGCAGTACAT
CAATGGGCGTGGATAGCGGTTTGACTCACGGGGATTTCCAAGTCTCCACCCCATTGACGTCAATGGGAGT
TTGTTTTGGCACCAAAATCAACGGGACTTTCCAAAATGTCGTAACAACTCCGCCCCATTGACGCAAATGG
GCGGTAGGCGTGTACGGTGGGAGGTCTATATAAGCAGAGCTCTCTGGCTAACTGTCGGGATCAACAAGTT
TGTACAAAAAAGCAGGCTGGCGCCGGAACCAATTCAGTCGACTGGATCCACCATGGTAAGTATCGCTCTG
CAGGCTGGTTACGACCTACTGGGTGACGGCAGACCTGAAACCCTGTGGCTGGGCATCGGCACTCTGCTGA
TGCTGATTGGAACCTTCTACTTTCTGGTCCGCGGATGGGGAGTCACCGATAAGGATGCCCGGGAATATTA
CGCTGTGACTATCCTGGTGTCCGGAATCGCATCCGCCGCATATCTGTCTATGTTCTTTGGTATCGGGCTT
ACTGAGGTGTCCGTCGGGGGCGAAATGTTGGATATCTATTATGCCAGGTACGCCCAGTGGCTGTTTACCA
CCCCACTTCTGCTGCTGCACCTGGCCCTTCTCGCTAAGGTGGATCGGGTGACCATCGGCACCCTGGTGGG
TGTGGACGCCCTGATGATCGTCACTGGCCTCATCGGAGCCTTGAGCCACACGGCCATAGCCAGATACAGT
TGGTGGTTGTTCTCTACAATTTGCATGATAGTGGTGCTCTATGTTCTGGCTACATCCCTGCGATCTGCTG
CAAAGGAGCGGGGCCCCGAGGTGGCATCTACCTTTAACACCCTGACAGCTCTGGTCTTGGTGCTGTGGAC
CGCTTACCCTATCCTGTGGATCATAGGCACTGAGGGCGCTGGCGTGGTGGGCCTGGGCATCGAAACTCTG
CTGTTTATGGTGTTGGACGTGACTGCCAAGGTCGGCTTTGGCTTTATCCTGTTGAGATCCCGGGCTATTC
TGGGCGACACCGAGGCACCAGAACCCAGTGCCGGTGCCGATACGTTGATGGTGAGCAAGGGCGAGGAGTA
TAACATGGCCATCATCAAGGAGTTCATGCGCTTCAAGGTGCGCATGGAGGGCTCCGTGAACGGCCACGAG
TTCGAGATCGAGGGCGAGGGCGAGGGCCGCCCCTACGAGGGCTTTCAGACCGCTAAGCTGAAGGTGACCA
AGGGTGGCCCCCTGCCCTTCGCCTGGGACATCCTGTCCCCTCATTTCACCTACGGCTCCAAGGCCTACGT
GAAGCACCCCGCCGACATCCCCGACTACTTCAAGCTGTCCTTCCCCGAGGGCTTCAAGTGGGAGCGCGTG
ATGAACTACGAGGACGGCGGCGTGGTGACCGTGACCCAGGACTCCTCCCTGCAGGACGGCGAGTTCATCT
ACAAGGTGAAGCTGCGCGGCACCAACTTCCCCTCCGACGGCCCCGTGATGCAGAAGAAGACCATGGGCTG
GGAGGCCTCCTCCGAGCGGATGTACCCCGAGGACGGTGCCCTGAAGGGCAAGATCAAGATGAGGCTGAAG
CTGAAGGACGGCGGCCACTACACCTCCGAGGTCAAGACCACCTACAAGGCCAAGAAGCCCGTGCAGCTGC
CCGGCGCCTACATCGTCGACATCAAGTTGGACATCACCTCCCACAACGAGGACTACACCATCGTGGAACA
GTACGAACGCGCCGAGGGCCGCCACTCCACCGGCGGCATGGACGAGCTGTACAAGAGTAGAATCACAAGC
GAAGGCGAGTACATCCCCCTGGATCAAATAGACATAAATGTAGGTGGATTTTGTTATGAGAATGAATAAG
AATTCGCGGCCGCACTCGAGATATCTAGACCCAGCTTTCTTGTACAAAGTGGTTGGTAAGCCTATCCCTA
ACCCTCTCCTCGGTCTCGATTCTACGTAGTAATGAGCTAGCGCTAACCGGTGGCGCGTTAAGTCGACAAT
CAACCTCTGGATTACAAAATTTGTGAAAGATTGACTGGTATTCTTAACTATGTTGCTCCTTTTACGCTAT
GTGGATACGCTGCTTTAATGCCTTTGTATCATGCTATTGCTTCCCGTATGGCTTTCATTTTCTCCTCCTT
GTATAAATCCTGGTTGCTGTCTCTTTATGAGGAGTTGTGGCCCGTTGTCAGGCAACGTGGCGTGGTGTGC
ACTGTGTTTGCTGACGCAACCCCCACTGGTTGGGGCATTGCCACCACCTGTCAGCTCCTTTCCGGGACTT
TCGCTTTCCCCCTCCCTATTGCCACGGCGGAACTCATCGCCGCCTGCCTTGCCCGCTGCTGGACAGGGGC
TCGGCTGTTGGGCACTGACAATTCCGTGGTGTTGTCGGGGAAATCATCGTCCTTTCCTTGGCTGCTCGCC
TGTGTTGCCACCTGGATTCTGCGCGGGACGTCCTTCTGCTACGTCCCTTCGGCCCTCAATCCAGCGGACC
TTCCTTCCCGCGGCCTGCTGCCGGCTCTGCGGCCTCTTCCGCGTCTTCGCCTTCGCCCTCAGACGAGTCG
GATCTCCCTTTGGGCCGCCTCCCCGCGTCGACTTTAAGACCAATGACTTACAAGGCAGCTGTAGATCTTA
GCCACTTTTTAAAAGAAAAGGGGGGACTGGAAGGGCTAATTCACTCCCAACGAAGACAAGATCTGCTTTT
TGCTTGTACTGGGTCTCTCTGGTTAGACCAGATCTGAGCCTGGGAGCTCTCTGGCTAACTAGGGAACCCA
CTGCTTAAGCCTCAATAAAGCTTGCCTTGAGTGCTTCAAGTAGTGTGTGCCCGTCTGTTGTGTGACTCTG
GTAACTAGAGATCCCTCAGACCCTTTTAGTCAGTGTGGAAAATCTCTAGCAGTACGTATAGTAGTTCATG
TCATCTTATTATTCAGTATTTATAACTTGCAAAGAAATGAATATCAGAGAGTGAGAGGAACTTGTTTATT
GCAGCTTATAATGGTTACAAATAAAGCAATAGCATCACAAATTTCACAAATAAAGCATTTTTTTCACTGC
ATTCTAGTTGTGGTTTGTCCAAACTCATCAATGTATCTTATCATGTCTGGCTCTAGCTATCCCGCCCCTA
ACTCCGCCCATCCCGCCCCTAACTCCGCCCAGTTCCGCCCATTCTCCGCCCCATGGCTGACTAATTTTTT
TTATTTATGCAGAGGCCGAGGCCGCCTCGGCCTCTGAGCTATTCCAGAAGTAGTGAGGAGGCTTTTTTGG
AGGCCTAGGGACGTACCCAATTCGCCCTATAGTGAGTCGTATTACGCGCGCTCACTGGCCGTCGTTTTAC
AACGTCGTGACTGGGAAAACCCTGGCGTTACCCAACTTAATCGCCTTGCAGCACATCCCCCTTTCGCCAG
CTGGCGTAATAGCGAAGAGGCCCGCACCGATCGCCCTTCCCAACAGTTGCGCAGCCTGAATGGCGAATGG
G
[124 nt withheld, positions 6442-6565]
C
[91 nt withheld, positions 6567-6657]
A
[49 nt withheld, positions 6659-6707]
CCTTTGACGTTGGAGTCCACGTTCTTT
[37 nt withheld, positions 6735-6771]
ACCCTATCTCGGTCTATTCTTTTGATTTATAAGGGATTTTGCCGATTTCGGCCTATTGGTTAAAAAATGA
GCTGATTTAACAAAAATTTAACGCGAATTTTAACAAAATATTAACGCTTACAATTTAGGTGGCACTTTTC
GGGGAAATGTGCGCGGAACCCCTATTTGTTTATTTTTCTAAATACATTCAAATATGTATCCGCTCATGAG
ACAATAACCCTGATAAATGCTTCAATAATATTGAAAAAGGAAGAGTATGAGTATTCAACATTTCCGTGTC
GCCCTTATTCCCTTTTTTGCGGCATTTTGCCTTCCTGTTTTTGCTCACCCAGAAACGCTGGTGAAAGTAA
AAGATGCTGAAGATCAGTTGGGTGCACGAGTGGGTTACATCGAACTGGATCTCAACAGCGGTAAGATCCT
TGAGAGTTTTCGCCCCGAAGAACGTTTTCCAATGATGAGCACTTTTAAAGTTCTGCTATGTGGCGCGGTA
TTATCCCGTATTGACGCCGGGCAAGAGCAACTCGGTCGCCGCATACACTATTCTCAGAATGACTTGGTTG
AGTACTCACCAGTCACAGAAAAGCATCTTACGGATGGCATGACAGTAAGAGAATTATGCAGTGCTGCCAT
AACCATGAGTGATAACACTGCGGCCAACTTACTTCTGACAACGATCGGAGGACCGAAGGAGCTAACCGCT
TTTTTGCACAACATGGGGGATCATGTAACTCGCCTTGATCGTTGGGAACCGGAGCTGAATGAAGCCATAC
CAAACGACGAGCGTGACACCACGATGCCTGTAGCAATGGCAACAACGTTGCGCAAACTATTAACTGGCGA
ACTACTTACTCTAGCTTCCCGGCAACAATTAATAGACTGGATGGAGGCGGATAAAGTTGCAGGACCACTT
CTGCGCTCGGCCCTTCCGGCTGGCTGGTTTATTGCTGATAAATCTGGAGCCGGTGAGCGTGGGTCTCGCG
GTATCATTGCAGCACTGGGGCCAGATGGTAAGCCCTCCCGTATCGTAGTTATCTACACGACGGGGAGTCA
GGCAACTATGGATGAACGAAATAGACAGATCGCTGAGATAGGTGCCTCACTGATTAAGCATTGGTAACTG
TCAGACCAAGTTTACTCATATATACTTTAGATTGATTTAAAACTTCATTTTTAATTTAAAAGGATCTAGG
TGAAGATCCTTTTTGATAATCTCATGACCAAAATCCCTTAACGTGAGTTTTCGTTCCACTGAGCGTCAGA
CCCCGTAGAAAAGATCAAAGGATCTTCTTGAGATCCTTTTTTTCTGCGCGTAATCTGCTGCTTGCAAACA
AAAAAACCACCGCTACCAGCGGTGGTTTGTTTGCCGGATCAAGAGCTACCAACTCTTTTTCCGAAGGTAA
CTGGCTTCAGCAGAGCGCAGATACCAAATACTGTTCTTCTAGTGTAGCCGTAGTTAGGCCACCACTTCAA
GAACTCTGTAGCACCGCCTACATACCTCGCTCTGCTAATCCTGTTACCAGTGGCTGCTGCCAGTGGCGAT
AAGTCGTGTCTTACCGGGTTGGACTCAAGACGATAGTTACCGGATAAGGCGCAGCGGTCGGGCTGAACGG
GGGGTTCGTGCACACAGCCCAGCTTGGAGCGAACGACCTACACCGAACTGAGATACCTACAGCGTGAGCT
ATGAGAAAGCGCCACGCTTCCCGAAGGGAGAAAGGCGGACAGGTATCCGGTAAGCGGCAGGGTCGGAACA
GGAGAGCGCACGAGGGAGCTTCCAGGGGGAAACGCCTGGTATCTTTATAGTCCTGTCGGGTTTCGCCACC
TCTGACTTGAGCGTCGATTTTTGTGATGCTCGTCAGGGGGGCGGAGCCTATGGAAAAACGCCAGCAACGC
GGCCTTTTTACGGTTCCTGGCCTTTTGCTGGCCTTTTGCTCACATGTTCTTTCCTGCGTTATCCCCTGAT
TCTGTGGATAACCGTATTACCGCCTTTGAGTGAGCTGATACCGCTCGCCGCAGCCGAACGACCGAGCGCA
GCGAGTCAGTGAGCGAGGAAGCGGAAGAGCGCCCAATACGCAAACCGCCTCTCCCCGCGCGTTGGCCGAT
TCATTAATGCAGCTGGCACGACAGGTTTCCCGACTGGAAAGCGGGCAGTGAGCGCAACGCAATTAATGTG
AGTTAGCTCACTCATTAGGCACCCCAGGCTTTACACTTTATGCTTCCGGCTCGTATGTTGTGTGGAATTG
TGAGCGGATAACAATTTCACACAGGAAACAGCTATGACCATGATTACGCCAAGCGCGCAATTAACCCTCA
CTAAAGGGAACAAAAGCTGGAGCTGCAAGCTTAATGTAGTCTTATGCAATACTCTTGTAGTCTTGCAACA
TGGTAACGATGAGTTAGCAACATGCCTTACAAGGAGAGAAAAAGCACCGTGCATGCCGATTGGTGGAAGT
AAGGTGGTACGATCGTGCCTTATTAGGAAGGCAACAGACGGGTCTGACATGGATTGGACGAACCACTGAA
TTGCCGCATTGCAGAGATATTGTATTTAAGTGCCTAGCTCGATACATAAAC
