>Addgene plasmid #163043 | pMOS009: QuasAr2-mOrange2 voltage sensor (plasma membrane) | depositor partial sequence | sequence record 315822 | QuasAr2-mOrange2-Kir2.1TS-ER2
ATGGTAAGTATCGCTCTGCAGGCTGGTTACGACCTACTGGGTGACGGCAGACCTGAAACCCTGTGGCTGG
GCATCGGCACTCTGCTGATGCTGATTGGAACCTTCTACTTTCTGGTCCGCGGATGGGGAGTCACCGATAA
GGATGCCCGGGAATATTACGCTGTGACTATCCTGGTGTCCGGAATCGCATCCGCCGCATATCTGTCTATG
TTCTTTGGTATCGGGCTTACTGAGGTGTCCGTCGGGGGCGAAATGTTGGATATCTATTATGCCAGGTACG
CCCAGTGGCTGTTTACCACCCCACTTCTGCTGCTGCACCTGGCCCTTCTCGCTAAGGTGGATCGGGTGAC
CATCGGCACCCTGGTGGGTGTGGACGCCCTGATGATCGTCACTGGCCTCATCGGAGCCTTGAGCCACACG
GCCATAGCCAGATACAGTTGGTGGTTGTTCTCTACAATTTGCATGATAGTGGTGCTCTATGTTCTGGCTA
CATCCCTGCGATCTGCTGCAAAGGAGCGGGGCCCCGAGGTGGCATCTACCTTTAACACCCTGACAGCTCT
GGTCTTGGTGCTGTGGACCGCTTACCCTATCCTGTGGATCATAGGCACTGAGGGCGCTGGCGTGGTGGGC
CTGGGCATCGAAACTCTGCTGTTTATGGTGTTGGACGTGACTGCCAAGGTCGGCTTTGGCTTTATCCTGT
TGAGATCCCGGGCTATTCTGGGCGACACCGAGGCACCAGAACCCAGTGCCGGTGCCGATACGTTGATGGT
GAGCAAGGGCGAGGAGTATAACATGGCCATCATCAAGGAGTTCATGCGCTTCAAGGTGCGCATGGAGGGC
TCCGTGAACGGCCACGAGTTCGAGATCGAGGGCGAGGGCGAGGGCCGCCCCTACGAGGGCTTTCAGACCG
CTAAGCTGAAGGTGACCAAGGGTGGCCCCCTGCCCTTCGCCTGGGACATCCTGTCCCCTCATTTCACCTA
CGGCTCCAAGGCCTACGTGAAGCACCCCGCCGACATCCCCGACTACTTCAAGCTGTCCTTCCCCGAGGGC
TTCAAGTGGGAGCGCGTGATGAACTACGAGGACGGCGGCGTGGTGACCGTGACCCAGGACTCCTCCCTGC
AGGACGGCGAGTTCATCTACAAGGTGAAGCTGCGCGGCACCAACTTCCCCTCCGACGGCCCCGTGATGCA
GAAGAAGACCATGGGCTGGGAGGCCTCCTCCGAGCGGATGTACCCCGAGGACGGTGCCCTGAAGGGCAAG
ATCAAGATGAGGCTGAAGCTGAAGGACGGCGGCCACTACACCTCCGAGGTCAAGACCACCTACAAGGCCA
AGAAGCCCGTGCAGCTGCCCGGCGCCTACATCGTCGACATCAAGTTGGACATCACCTCCCACAACGAGGA
CTACACCATCGTGGAACAGTACGAACGCGCCGAGGGCCGCCACTCCACCGGCGGCATGGACGAGCTGTAC
AAGAGTAGAATCACAAGCGAAGGCGAGTACATCCCCCTGGATCAAATAGACATAAATGTAGGTGGATTTT
GTTATGAGAATGAATAA
